>Addgene plasmid #215917 | psiCHECK-1-BRAF_WT-SM | addgene full sequence | sequence record 443504 | Addgene NGS Result
AGATCTGCGCAGCACCATGGCCTGAAATAACCTCTGAAAGAGGAACTTGGTTAGGTACCTTCTGAGGCGG
AAAGAACCAGCTGTGGAATGTGTGTCAGTTAGGGTGTGGAAAGTCCCCAGGCTCCCCAGCAGGCAGAAGT
ATGCAAAGCATGCATCTCAATTAGTCAGCAACCAGGTGTGGAAAGTCCCCAGGCTCCCCAGCAGGCAGAA
GTATGCAAAGCATGCATCTCAATTAGTCAGCAACCATAGTCCCGCCCCTAACTCCGCCCATCCCGCCCCT
AACTCCGCCCAGTTCCGCCCATTCTCCGCCCCATGGCTGACTAATTTTTTTTATTTATGCAGAGGCCGAG
GCCGCCTCGGCCTCTGAGCTATTCCAGAAGTAGTGAGGAGGCTTTTTTGGAGGCCTAGGCTTTTGCAAAA
AGCTTGATTCTTCTGACACAACAGTCTCGAACTTAAGCTGCAGAAGTTGGTCGTGAGGCACTGGGCAGGT
AAGTATCAAGGTTACAAGACAGGTTTAAGGAGACCAATAGAAACTGGGCTTGTCGAGACAGAGAAGACTC
TTGCGTTTCTGATAGGCACCTATTGGTCTTACTGACATCCACTTTGCCTTTCTCTCCACAGGTGTCCACT
CCCAGTTCAATTACAGCTCTTAAGGCTAGAGTACTTAATACGACTCACTATAGGCTAGCCACCATGGCTT
CCAAGGTGTACGACCCCGAGCAACGCAAACGCATGATCACTGGGCCTCAGTGGTGGGCTCGCTGCAAGCA
AATGAACGTGCTGGACTCCTTCATCAACTACTATGATTCCGAGAAGCACGCCGAGAACGCCGTGATTTTT
CTGCATGGTAACGCTGCCTCCAGCTACCTGTGGAGGCACGTCGTGCCTCACATCGAGCCCGTGGCTAGAT
GCATCATCCCTGATCTGATCGGAATGGGTAAGTCCGGCAAGAGCGGGAATGGCTCATATCGCCTCCTGGA
TCACTACAAGTACCTCACCGCTTGGTTCGAGCTGCTGAACCTTCCAAAGAAAATCATCTTTGTGGGCCAC
GACTGGGGGGCTTGTCTGGCCTTTCACTACTCCTACGAGCACCAAGACAAGATCAAGGCCATCGTCCATG
CTGAGAGTGTCGTGGACGTGATCGAGTCCTGGGACGAGTGGCCTGACATCGAGGAGGATATCGCCCTGAT
CAAGAGCGAAGAGGGCGAGAAAATGGTGCTTGAGAATAACTTCTTCGTCGAGACCATGCTCCCAAGCAAG
ATCATGCGGAAACTGGAGCCTGAGGAGTTCGCTGCCTACCTGGAGCCATTCAAGGAGAAGGGCGAGGTTA
GACGGCCTACCCTCTCCTGGCCTCGCGAGATCCCTCTCGTTAAGGGAGGCAAGCCCGACGTCGTCCAGAT
TGTCCGCAACTACAACGCCTACCTTCGGGCCAGCGACGATCTGCCTAAGATGTTCATCGAGTCCGACCCT
GGGTTCTTTTCCAACGCTATTGTCGAGGGAGCTAAGAAGTTCCCTAACACCGAGTTCGTGAAGGTGAAGG
GCCTCCACTTCAGCCAGGAGGACGCTCCAGATGAAATGGGTAAGTACATCAAGAGCTTCGTGGAGCGCGT
GCTGAAGAACGAGCAGTAATTCTAGGCGATCGCTCGAGAACTTACACTGTCCACCTACACCAACTTACAC
TGTCCACCTACACCAACTTACACTGTCCACCTACACCGAATTCGTTTAAACCTAGAGCGGCCGCTGGCCG
CAATAAAATATCTTTATTTTCATTACATCTGTGTGTTGGTTTTTTGTGTGAGGATCCAGGTGGCACTTTT
CGGGGAAATGTGCGCGGAACCCCTATTTGTTTATTTTTCTAAATACATTCAAATATGTATCCGCTCATGA
GACAATAACCCTGATAAATGCTTCAATAATATTGAAAAAGGAAGAGTATGAGTATTCAACATTTCCGTGT
CGCCCTTATTCCCTTTTTTGCGGCATTTTGCCTTCCTGTTTTTGCTCACCCAGAAACGCTGGTGAAAGTA
AAAGATGCTGAAGATCAGTTGGGTGCACGAGTGGGTTACATCGAACTGGATCTCAACAGCGGTAAGATCC
TTGAGAGTTTTCGCCCCGAAGAACGTTTTCCAATGATGAGCACTTTTAAAGTTCTGCTATGTGGCGCGGT
ATTATCCCGTATTGACGCCGGGCAAGAGCAACTCGGTCGCCGCATACACTATTCTCAGAATGACTTGGTT
GAGTACTCACCAGTCACAGAAAAGCATCTTACGGATGGCATGACAGTAAGAGAATTATGCAGTGCTGCCA
TAACCATGAGTGATAACACTGCGGCCAACTTACTTCTGACAACGATCGGAGGACCGAAGGAGCTAACCGC
TTTTTTGCACAACATGGGGGATCATGTAACTCGCCTTGATCGTTGGGAACCGGAGCTGAATGAAGCCATA
CCAAACGACGAGCGTGACACCACGATGCCTGTAGCAATGGCAACAACGTTGCGCAAACTATTAACTGGCG
AACTACTTACTCTAGCTTCCCGGCAACAATTAATAGACTGGATGGAGGCGGATAAAGTTGCAGGACCACT
TCTGCGCTCGGCCCTTCCGGCTGGCTGGTTTATTGCTGATAAATCTGGAGCCGGTGAGCGTGGGTCTCGC
GGTATCATTGCAGCACTGGGGCCAGATGGTAAGCCCTCCCGTATCGTAGTTATCTACACGACGGGGAGTC
AGGCAACTATGGATGAACGAAATAGACAGATCGCTGAGATAGGTGCCTCACTGATTAAGCATTGGTAACT
GTCAGACCAAGTTTACTCATATATACTTTAGATTGATTTAAAACTTCATTTTTAATTTAAAAGGATCTAG
GTGAAGATCCTTTTTGATAATCTCATGACCAAAATCCCTTAACGTGAGTTTTCGTTCCACTGAGCGTCAG
ACCCCGTAGAAAAGATCAAAGGATCTTCTTGAGATCCTTTTTTTCTGCGCGTAATCTGCTGCTTGCAAAC
AAAAAAACCACCGCTACCAGCGGTGGTTTGTTTGCCGGATCAAGAGCTACCAACTCTTTTTCCGAAGGTA
ACTGGCTTCAGCAGAGCGCAGATACCAAATACTGTTCTTCTAGTGTAGCCGTAGTTAGGCCACCACTTCA
AGAACTCTGTAGCACCGCCTACATACCTCGCTCTGCTAATCCTGTTACCAGTGGCTGCTGCCAGTGGCGA
TAAGTCGTGTCTTACCGGGTTGGACTCAAGACGATAGTTACCGGATAAGGCGCAGCGGTCGGGCTGAACG
GGGGGTTCGTGCACACAGCCCAGCTTGGAGCGAACGACCTACACCGAACTGAGATACCTACAGCGTGAGC
TATGAGAAAGCGCCACGCTTCCCGAAGGGAGAAAGGCGGACAGGTATCCGGTAAGCGGCAGGGTCGGAAC
AGGAGAGCGCACGAGGGAGCTTCCAGGGGGAAACGCCTGGTATCTTTATAGTCCTGTCGGGTTTCGCCAC
CTCTGACTTGAGCGTCGATTTTTGTGATGCTCGTCAGGGGGGCGGAGCCTATGGAAAAACGCCAGCAACG
CGGCCTTTTTACGGTTCCTGGCCTTTTGCTGGCCTTTTGCTCACATGGCTCGAC
Features (pLannotate 1.2.2; 8 found; start..end, strand, type, name):
     62..419     +  promoter       SV40 promoter: SV40 enhancer and early promoter
    489..621     +  intron         chimeric intron: chimera between introns from human β-globin and immunoglobulin heavy chain genes
    666..684     +  promoter       T7 promoter: promoter for bacteriophage T7 RNA polymerase
    694..1629    +  CDS            hRluc: Renilla luciferase human codon-optimized
   1752..1800    +  polyA_signal   poly(A) signal: synthetic polyadenylation signal
   1833..1937    +  promoter       AmpR promoter: bla
   1938..2798    +  CDS            AmpR: β-lactamase; bla; confers resistance to ampicillin, carbenicillin, and related antibiotics
   2969..3557    +  rep_origin     ori: high-copy-number ColE1/pMB1/pBR322/pUC origin of replication
