[The description below was written by a language model from this plasmid's Addgene catalogue record and pLannotate feature annotations shown in this document.]
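Description:
psiCHECK-1-BRAF_WT-SM is a mammalian expression reporter plasmid built on the psiCHECK-1 backbone and designed to measure siRNA silencing activity through a luciferase readout. The sequenced record is a compact plasmid of about 3.6 kb that is maintained in E. coli through a high-copy ColE1/pUC-type origin of replication and selected with ampicillin via the β-lactamase gene under its own bla promoter.

The reporter unit is driven by the SV40 enhancer and early promoter, followed by a chimeric intron (human β-globin/immunoglobulin heavy chain) that generally improves expression of the downstream transcript. A T7 promoter sits just ahead of the coding region, allowing in vitro transcription. The coding sequence is hRluc, a human codon-optimized Renilla luciferase, and the transcript ends at a synthetic polyadenylation signal. According to the catalogue entry, the insert consists of three tandem repeats of a sequence seed-matched (SM) to siBRAF_WT, an siRNA directed against human BRAF, and lies in the luciferase 3'UTR. This insert is not annotated separately in the feature table, but the unannotated stretch between the hRluc stop and the poly(A) signal is consistent with that placement. The exact cloning sites are not recorded.

When the matching siRNA is co-introduced into cells, binding to these 3'UTR sites represses the luciferase mRNA and lowers Renilla signal. Because the sites match only the siRNA seed region rather than its full length, the construct appears suited to gauging seed-dependent, off-target-type silencing. The associated work concerns siRNA knockdown of a deletion-type BRAF mRNA in pancreatic cancer cells.
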