Addgene plasmid #215917: psiCHECK-1-BRAF_WT-SM
Purpose: This plasmid encodes luciferase which has siRNA binding sites in 3'UTR for detecting the siRNA silencing activity.
Depositing lab: Kumiko Ui-Tei. Depositing organization: The University of Tokyo. Publication: Knockdown of 15-bp Deletion-Type v-raf Murine Sarcoma Viral Oncogene Homolog B1 mRNA in Pancreatic Ductal Adenocarcinoma Cells Repressed Cell Growth In Vitro and Tumor Volume In Vivo. Song J, Kobayashi Y, Asano Y, Sato A, Taniguchi H, Ui-Tei K. Cancers (Basel). 2022 Jun 28;14(13):3162. doi: 10.3390/cancers14133162. PubMed 35804932.
Backbone
  Vector backbone: psiCHECK-1
  Vector type: Mammalian Expression
Growth in bacteria
  Bacterial resistance: Ampicillin, 100 μg/mL
  Growth temperature: 37°C
  Growth strain: DH5alpha
  Copy number: High Copy
Gene/Insert
  Gene/Insert name: three tandem repeats of seed-matched (SM) sequence of siBRAF_ WT
  Species: H. sapiens (human)
  Entrez Gene: BRAF (a.k.a. B-RAF1, B-raf, BRAF-1, BRAF1, NS7, RAFB1)
  Cloning method: Restriction Enzyme; 5′ cloning site Unknown (unknown if destroyed)
Terms and licenses: Academic/Nonprofit Terms; Industry Terms: Not Available to Industry
How to cite: psiCHECK-1-BRAF_WT-SM was a gift from Kumiko Ui-Tei (Addgene plasmid # 215917 ; http://n2t.net/addgene:215917 ; RRID:Addgene_215917)
