>Addgene plasmid #215917 | psiCHECK-1-BRAF_WT-SM | depositor partial sequence | sequence record 440633 | psiCHECK-1-BRAF_WT-SM sequence 75 bps
TCGAGAACTTACACTGTCCACCTACACCAACTTACACTGTCCACCTACACCAACTTACACTGTCCACCTA
CACCG
